>Addgene plasmid #15823 | pcDNA3-DN-hCUL5-FLAG | addgene full sequence | sequence record 228219 | Addgene NGS Result
GACGGATCGGGAGATCTCCCGATCCCCTATGGTGCACTCTCAGTACAATCTGCTCTGATGCCGCATAGTT
AAGCCAGTATCTGCTCCCTGCTTGTGTGTTGGAGGTCGCTGAGTAGTGCGCGAGCAAAATTTAAGCTACA
ACAAGGCAAGGCTTGACCGACAATTGCATGAAGAATCTGCTTAGGGTTAGGCGTTTTGCGCTGCTTCGCG
ATGTACGGGCCAGATATACGCGTTGACATTGATTATTGACTAGTTATTAATAGTAATCAATTACGGGGTC
ATTAGTTCATAGCCCATATATGGAGTTCCGCGTTACATAACTTACGGTAAATGGCCCGCCTGGCTGACCG
CCCAACGACCCCCGCCCATTGACGTCAATAATGACGTATGTTCCCATAGTAACGCCAATAGGGACTTTCC
ATTGACGTCAATGGGTGGAGTATTTACGGTAAACTGCCCACTTGGCAGTACATCAAGTGTATCATATGCC
AAGTACGCCCCCTATTGACGTCAATGACGGTAAATGGCCCGCCTGGCATTATGCCCAGTACATGACCTTA
TGGGACTTTCCTACTTGGCAGTACATCTACGTATTAGTCATCGCTATTACCATGGTGATGCGGTTTTGGC
AGTACATCAATGGGCGTGGATAGCGGTTTGACTCACGGGGATTTCCAAGTCTCCACCCCATTGACGTCAA
TGGGAGTTTGTTTTGGCACCAAAATCAACGGGACTTTCCAAAATGTCGTAACAACTCCGCCCCATTGACG
CAAATGGGCGGTAGGCGTGTACGGTGGGAGGTCTATATAAGCAGAGCTCTCTGGCTAACTAGAGAACCCA
CTGCTTACTGGCTTATCGAAATTAATACGACTCACTATAGGGAGACCCAAGCTTGGTACCGAGCTCGGAT
CCACCATGGCGACGTCTAATCTGTTAAAGAATAAAGGTTCTCTTCAGTTTGAAGACAAATGGGATTTTAT
GCGCCCGATTGTTTTGAAGCTTTTACGCCAGGAATCTGTTACAAAACAGCAGTGGTTTGATCTGTTTTCG
GATGTGCATGCAGTCTGTCTTTGGGATGATAAAGGCCCAGCAAAAATTCATCAGGCTTTAAAAGAAGATA
TTCTTGAGTTTATTAAGCAGGCACAGGCACGAGTACTGAGCCATCAAGATGATACGGCTTTGCTAAAAGC
ATATATTGTTGAATGGCGAAAGTTCTTTACACAATGTGATATTTTACCAAAACCTTTTTGTCAACTAGAG
ATTACTTTAATGGGTAAACAGGGCAGCAATAAAAAATCAAATGTGGAAGACAGTATTGTTCGAAAGCTTA
TGCTTGATACATGGAATGAGTCAATCTTTTCAAACATAAAAAACAGACTCCAAGATAGTGCAATGAAGCT
GGTACATGCTGAGAGATTGGGAGAAGCTTTTGATTCTCAGCTGGTTATTGGAGTAAGAGAATCCTATGTT
AACCTTTGTTCTAATCCTGAGGATAAACTTCAAATTTATAGGGACAATTTTGAGAAGGCATACTTGGATT
CAACAGAGAGATTTTATAGAACACAAGCACCCTCGTATTTACAACAAAATGGTGTACAGAATTATATGAA
ATATGCAGATGCTAAATTAAAAGAAGAAGAAAAACGAGCACTACGTTATTTAGAAACAAGACGAGAATGT
AACTCCGTTGAAGCACTCATGGAATGCTGTGTAAATGCCCTGGTGACATCATTTAAAGAGACTATCTTAG
CTGAGTGCCAAGGCATGATCAAGAGAAATGAAACTGAAAAATTACATTTAATGTTTTCATTGATGGACAA
AGTTCCTAATGGTATAGAGCCAATGTTGAAAGACTTGGAGGAACATATCATTAGTGCTGGCCTGGCAGAT
ATGGTAGCAGCTGCTGAAACTATTACTACTGACTCTGAGAAATACGTTGAGCAGTTACTTACACTATTTA
ATAGATTTAGTAAACTCGTCAAAGAAGCTTTTCAAGATGATCCACGATTTCTTACTGCAAGAGATAAGGC
GTATAAAGCAGTTGTTAATGATGCTACCATATTTAAACTTGAATTACCTTTGAAGCAGAAGGGGGTGGGA
TTAAAAACTCAGCCTGAATCAAAATGCCCTGAGCTGCTTGCCAATTACTGTGACATGTTGCTAAGAAAAA
CACCATTAAGCAAAAAACTAACCTCTGAAGAGATTGAAGCAAAGCTTAAAGAAGTGCTCTTGGTACTTGA
CTACAAGGATGACGATGACAAGTAGTCGAGCATGCATCTAGAGGGCCCTATTCTATAGTGTCACCTAAAT
GCTAGAGCTCGCTGATCAGCCTCGACTGTGCCTTCTAGTTGCCAGCCATCTGTTGTTTGCCCCTCCCCCG
TGCCTTCCTTGACCCTGGAAGGTGCCACTCCCACTGTCCTTTCCTAATAAAATGAGGAAATTGCATCGCA
TTGTCTGAGTAGGTGTCATTCTATTCTGGGGGGTGGGGTGGGGCAGGACAGCAAGGGGGAGGATTGGGAA
GACAATAGCAGGCATGCTGGGGATGCGGTGGGCTCTATGGCTTCTGAGGCGGAAAGAACCAGCTGGGGCT
CTAGGGGGTATCCCC
[124 nt withheld, positions 2606-2729]
C
[91 nt withheld, positions 2731-2821]
A
[49 nt withheld, positions 2823-2871]
CCTTTGACGTTGGAGTCCACGTTCTTT
[37 nt withheld, positions 2899-2935]
ACCCTATCTCGGTCTATTCTTTTGATTTATAAGGGATTTTGCCGATTTCGGCCTATTGGTTAAAAAATGA
GCTGATTTAACAAAAATTTAACGCGAATTAATTCTGTGGAATGTGTGTCAGTTAGGGTGTGGAAAGTCCC
CAGGCTCCCCAGCAGGCAGAAGTATGCAAAGCATGCATCTCAATTAGTCAGCAACCAGGTGTGGAAAGTC
CCCAGGCTCCCCAGCAGGCAGAAGTATGCAAAGCATGCATCTCAATTAGTCAGCAACCATAGTCCCGCCC
CTAACTCCGCCCATCCCGCCCCTAACTCCGCCCAGTTCCGCCCATTCTCCGCCCCATGGCTGACTAATTT
TTTTTATTTATGCAGAGGCCGAGGCCGCCTCTGCCTCTGAGCTATTCCAGAAGTAGTGAGGAGGCTTTTT
TGGAGGCCTAGGCTTTTGCAAAAAGCTCCCGGGAGCTTGTATATCCATTTTCGGATCTGATCAAGAGACA
GGATGAGGATCGTTTCGCATGATTGAACAAGATGGATTGCACGCAGGTTCTCCGGCCGCTTGGGTGGAGA
GGCTATTCGGCTATGACTGGGCACAACAGACAATCGGCTGCTCTGATGCCGCCGTGTTCCGGCTGTCAGC
GCAGGGGCGCCCGGTTCTTTTTGTCAAGACCGACCTGTCCGGTGCCCTGAATGAACTGCAGGACGAGGCA
GCGCGGCTATCGTGGCTGGCCACGACGGGCGTTCCTTGCGCAGCTGTGCTCGACGTTGTCACTGAAGCGG
GAAGGGACTGGCTGCTATTGGGCGAAGTGCCGGGGCAGGATCTCCTGTCATCTCACCTTGCTCCTGCCGA
GAAAGTATCCATCATGGCTGATGCAATGCGGCGGCTGCATACGCTTGATCCGGCTACCTGCCCATTCGAC
CACCAAGCGAAACATCGCATCGAGCGAGCACGTACTCGGATGGAAGCCGGTCTTGTCGATCAGGATGATC
TGGACGAAGAGCATCAGGGGCTCGCGCCAGCCGAACTGTTCGCCAGGCTCAAGGCGCGCATGCCCGACGG
CGAGGATCTCGTCGTGACCCATGGCGATGCCTGCTTGCCGAATATCATGGTGGAAAATGGCCGCTTTTCT
GGATTCATCGACTGTGGCCGGCTGGGTGTGGCGGACCGCTATCAGGACATAGCGTTGGCTACCCGTGATA
TTGCTGAAGAGCTTGGCGGCGAATGGGCTGACCGCTTCCTCGTGCTTTACGGTATCGCCGCTCCCGATTC
GCAGCGCATCGCCTTCTATCGCCTTCTTGACGAGTTCTTCTGAGCGGGACTCTGGGGTTCGAAATGACCG
ACCAAGCGACGCCCAACCTGCCATCACGAGATTTCGATTCCACCGCCGCCTTCTATGAAAGGTTGGGCTT
CGGAATCGTTTTCCGGGACGCCGGCTGGATGATCCTCCAGCGCGGGGATCTCATGCTGGAGTTCTTCGCC
CACCCCAACTTGTTTATTGCAGCTTATAATGGTTACAAATAAAGCAATAGCATCACAAATTTCACAAATA
AAGCATTTTTTTCACTGCATTCTAGTTGTGGTTTGTCCAAACTCATCAATGTATCTTATCATGTCTGTAT
ACCGTCGACCTCTAGCTAGAGCTTGGCGTAATCATGGTCATAGCTGTTTCCTGTGTGAAATTGTTATCCG
CTCACAATTCCACACAACATACGAGCCGGAAGCATAAAGTGTAAAGCCTGGGGTGCCTAATGAGTGAGCT
AACTCACATTAATTGCGTTGCGCTCACTGCCCGCTTTCCAGTCGGGAAACCTGTCGTGCCAGCTGCATTA
ATGAATCGGCCAACGCGCGGGGAGAGGCGGTTTGCGTATTGGGCGCTCTTCCGCTTCCTCGCTCACTGAC
TCGCTGCGCTCGGTCGTTCGGCTGCGGCGAGCGGTATCAGCTCACTCAAAGGCGGTAATACGGTTATCCA
CAGAATCAGGGGATAACGCAGGAAAGAACATGTGAGCAAAAGGCCAGCAAAAGGCCAGGAACCGTAAAAA
GGCCGCGTTGCTGGCGTTTTTCCATAGGCTCCGCCCCCCTGACGAGCATCACAAAAATCGACGCTCAAGT
CAGAGGTGGCGAAACCCGACAGGACTATAAAGATACCAGGCGTTTCCCCCTGGAAGCTCCCTCGTGCGCT
CTCCTGTTCCGACCCTGCCGCTTACCGGATACCTGTCCGCCTTTCTCCCTTCGGGAAGCGTGGCGCTTTC
TCATAGCTCACGCTGTAGGTATCTCAGTTCGGTGTAGGTCGTTCGCTCCAAGCTGGGCTGTGTGCACGAA
CCCCCCGTTCAGCCCGACCGCTGCGCCTTATCCGGTAACTATCGTCTTGAGTCCAACCCGGTAAGACACG
ACTTATCGCCACTGGCAGCAGCCACTGGTAACAGGATTAGCAGAGCGAGGTATGTAGGCGGTGCTACAGA
GTTCTTGAAGTGGTGGCCTAACTACGGCTACACTAGAAGAACAGTATTTGGTATCTGCGCTCTGCTGAAG
CCAGTTACCTTCGGAAAAAGAGTTGGTAGCTCTTGATCCGGCAAACAAACCACCGCTGGTAGCGGTGGTT
TTTTTGTTTGCAAGCAGCAGATTACGCGCAGAAAAAAAGGATCTCAAGAAGATCCTTTGATCTTTTCTAC
GGGGTCTGACGCTCAGTGGAACGAAAACTCACGTTAAGGGATTTTGGTCATGAGATTATCAAAAAGGATC
TTCACCTAGATCCTTTTAAATTAAAAATGAAGTTTTAAATCAATCTAAAGTATATATGAGTAAACTTGGT
CTGACAGTTACCAATGCTTAATCAGTGAGGCACCTATCTCAGCGATCTGTCTATTTCGTTCATCCATAGT
TGCCTGACTCCCCGTCGTGTAGATAACTACGATACGGGAGGGCTTACCATCTGGCCCCAGTGCTGCAATG
ATACCGCGAGACCCACGCTCACCGGCTCCAGATTTATCAGCAATAAACCAGCCAGCCGGAAGGGCCGAGC
GCAGAAGTGGTCCTGCAACTTTATCCGCCTCCATCCAGTCTATTAATTGTTGCCGGGAAGCTAGAGTAAG
TAGTTCGCCAGTTAATAGTTTGCGCAACGTTGTTGCCATTGCTACAGGCATCGTGGTGTCACGCTCGTCG
TTTGGTATGGCTTCATTCAGCTCCGGTTCCCAACGATCAAGGCGAGTTACATGATCCCCCATGTTGTGCA
AAAAAGCGGTTAGCTCCTTCGGTCCTCCGATCGTTGTCAGAAGTAAGTTGGCCGCAGTGTTATCACTCAT
GGTTATGGCAGCACTGCATAATTCTCTTACTGTCATGCCATCCGTAAGATGCTTTTCTGTGACTGGTGAG
TACTCAACCAAGTCATTCTGAGAATAGTGTATGCGGCGACCGAGTTGCTCTTGCCCGGCGTCAATACGGG
ATAATACCGCGCCACATAGCAGAACTTTAAAAGTGCTCATCATTGGAAAACGTTCTTCGGGGCGAAAACT
CTCAAGGATCTTACCGCTGTTGAGATCCAGTTCGATGTAACCCACTCGTGCACCCAACTGATCTTCAGCA
TCTTTTACTTTCACCAGCGTTTCTGGGTGAGCAAAAACAGGAAGGCAAAATGCCGCAAAAAAGGGAATAA
GGGCGACACGGAAATGTTGAATACTCATACTCTTCCTTTTTCAATATTATTGAAGCATTTATCAGGGTTA
TTGTCTCATGAGCGGATACATATTTGAATGTATTTAGAAAAATAAACAAATAGGGGTTCCGCGCACATTT
CCCCGAAAAGTGCCACCTGACGTC
Features (pLannotate 1.2.2; 21 found; start..end, strand, type, name):
     28..80      -  misc_feature   bom (fragment): basis of mobility region from pBR322
    235..614     +  enhancer       CMV enhancer: human cytomegalovirus immediate early enhancer
    615..818     +  promoter       CMV promoter: human cytomegalovirus (CMV) immediate early promoter
    814..847     +  LTR            5' LTR (truncated) (fragment): truncated 5' long terminal repeat (LTR) from HIV-1
    863..881     +  promoter       T7 promoter: promoter for bacteriophage T7 RNA polymerase
    916..2259    +  CDS            CUL5 (fragment): CUL5_HUMAN - Also known as VACM1. Experimental evidence at protein level: Swiss-Prot protein existence level 1. Core component of multiple SCF-like ECS (Elongin-Cullin 2/5- SOCS-box protein) E3 ubiquitin-protein ligase complexes, which mediate the ubiquitination and subsequent proteasomal degradation of target proteins. As a scaffold protein may contribute to catalysis through positioning of the substrate and the ubiquitin-conjugating enzyme. The functional specificity of the E3 ubiquitin-protein ligase complex depends on the variable substrate recognition component. ECS(SOCS1) seems to direct
   2292..2310    -  promoter       SP6 promoter: promoter for bacteriophage SP6 RNA polymerase
   2336..2560    +  polyA_signal   bGH poly(A) signal: bovine growth hormone polyadenylation signal
   2564..2585    +  promoter       SV40 promoter (fragment): SV40 enhancer and early promoter
   2606..3034    +  rep_origin     f1 ori (sequence partly withheld): f1 bacteriophage origin of replication; arrow indicates direction of (+) strand synthesis
   3048..3377    +  promoter       SV40 promoter: SV40 enhancer and early promoter
   3444..4235    +  CDS            neo: KKA2_KLEPN - Also known as kan, nptII. Experimental evidence at protein level: Swiss-Prot protein existence level 1. Resistance to kanamycin, neomycin, paromomycin, ribostamycin, butirosin and gentamicin B. From Klebsiella pneumoniae.
   4259..4417    +  CDS            ble (fragment): BLE_KLEPN - Experimental evidence at protein level: Swiss-Prot protein existence level 1. Binding protein with a strong affinity to the bleomycin family of antibiotics. Binds to CL990; an antimitotic-antibiotic compound. From Klebsiella pneumoniae.
   4412..4533    +  polyA_signal   SV40 poly(A) signal: SV40 polyadenylation signal
   4606..4622    -  protein_bind   lac operator: The lac repressor binds to the lac operator to inhibit transcription in E. coli. This inhibition can be relieved by adding lactose or isopropyl-β-D-thiogalactopyranoside (IPTG). lac repressor encoded by lacI
   4630..4660    -  promoter       lac promoter: promoter for the E. coli lac operon
   4675..4696    -  protein_bind   CAP binding site: CAP binding activates transcription in the presence of cAMP. E. coli catabolite activator protein
   4709..4801    -  CDS            lacI (fragment): lac repressor; lacI; The lac repressor binds to the lac operator to inhibit transcription in E. coli. This inhibition can be relieved by adding lactose or isopropyl-β-D-thiogalactopyranoside (IPTG).
   4984..5572    -  rep_origin     ori: high-copy-number ColE1/pMB1/pBR322/pUC origin of replication
   5743..6603    -  CDS            AmpR: β-lactamase; bla; confers resistance to ampicillin, carbenicillin, and related antibiotics
   6604..6708    -  promoter       AmpR promoter: bla
