[The description below was written by a language model from this plasmid's Addgene catalogue record and pLannotate feature annotations shown in this document.]
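Description:
pcDNA3-DN-hCUL5-FLAG is a mammalian expression plasmid built on the Invitrogen pcDNA3.1(+) backbone that encodes a dominant-negative form of human Cullin 5 (CUL5, also known as VACM1). The insert is a C-terminal truncation retaining amino acids 1–441, cloned between BamHI and XbaI sites and carrying a C-terminal FLAG epitope according to the catalogue entry. The feature table annotates a CUL5 fragment of about 1.3 kb. This fits a 441-residue truncation and a 6.7 kb plasmid better than the 2.2 kb insert size listed in the catalogue. The FLAG tag itself is not separately annotated.

Expression is driven by the human cytomegalovirus immediate-early enhancer and promoter and terminated by the bovine growth hormone polyadenylation signal. T7 and SP6 phage promoters flank the cloning region. A separate SV40 early promoter–neomycin phosphotransferase–SV40 poly(A) cassette allows G418 selection of stably transfected mammalian cells. In E. coli the plasmid is maintained at high copy through a ColE1/pUC-type origin with ampicillin selection from the β-lactamase gene, and an f1 origin is also present. Short hits such as the HIV-1 LTR, ble and lacI fragments appear to be backbone remnants or annotation artefacts rather than functional elements.

CUL5 is the scaffold of Elongin–Cullin–SOCS-box E3 ubiquitin ligases. From general knowledge of cullins, an N-terminal fragment should retain the adaptor and substrate-receptor binding region but lack the C-terminal domain that recruits the RING subunit, so it would sequester receptors in inactive complexes. The associated publication concerns identifying ubiquitin ligase substrates, which fits use of this construct to block CUL5-dependent degradation in transfected cells, with detection or pull-down through FLAG.
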