Addgene plasmid #15823: pcDNA3-DN-hCUL5-FLAG
Depositing lab: Wade Harper. Depositing organization: Harvard Medical School. Publication: Identification of substrates for F-box proteins. Jin J, Ang XL, Shirogane T, Wade Harper J. Methods Enzymol. 2005;399:287-309. doi: 10.1016/S0076-6879(05)99020-4. PubMed 16338364.
Backbone
  Vector backbone: pcDNA3.1(+)
  Backbone manufacturer: Invitrogen
  Backbone size w/o insert (bp): 5400
  Vector type: Mammalian Expression
  Selectable markers: Neomycin (select with G418)
Growth in bacteria
  Bacterial resistance: Ampicillin, 100 μg/mL
  Growth temperature: 37°C
  Growth strain: DH5alpha
  Copy number: High Copy
Gene/Insert
  Gene/Insert name: Cullin5 (alt names: Cullin 5; Cul5)
  Species: H. sapiens (human)
  Insert size (bp): 2200
  Mutation: Dominant negative: N441
  Entrez Gene: CUL5 (a.k.a. CUL-5, VACM-1, VACM1)
  Tag / fusion protein: Flag (C terminal on insert)
  Cloning method: Restriction Enzyme; 5′ cloning site BamHI (not destroyed); 3′ cloning site XbaI (not destroyed)
  Sequencing primers: 5′ CMV-F; 3′ BGH-rev
Terms and licenses: Academic/Nonprofit Terms; Industry Terms: Not Available to Industry
Depositor comments: C-terminal truncation of hCul5: amino acids 1-441.
How to cite: pcDNA3-DN-hCUL5-FLAG was a gift from Wade Harper (Addgene plasmid # 15823 ; http://n2t.net/addgene:15823 ; RRID:Addgene_15823)
