>Addgene plasmid #15823 | pcDNA3-DN-hCUL5-FLAG | addgene partial sequence | sequence record 22276 | 15823 with BGHrev
TATAGAATAGGGCCCTCTAGATGCATGCTCGACTACTTGTCATCGTCATCCTTGTAGTCAAGTACCAAGA
GCACTTCTTTAAGCTTTGCTTCAATCTCTTCAGAGGTTAGTTTTTTGCTTAATGGTGTTTTTCTTAGCAA
CATGTCACAGTAATTGGCAAGCAGCTCAGGGCATTTTGATTCAGGCTGAGTTTTTAATCCCACCCCCTTC
TGCTTCAAAGGTAATTCAAGTTTAAATATGGTAGCATCATTAACAACTGCTTTATACGCCTTATCTCTTG
CAGTAAGAAATCGTGGATCATCTTGAAAAGCTTCTTTGACGAGTTTACTAAATCTATTAAATAGTGTAAG
TAACTGCTCAACGTATTTCTCAGAGTCAGTAGTAATAGTTTCAGCAGCTGCTACCATATCTGCCAGGCCA
GCACTAATGATATGTTCCTCCAAGTCTTTCAACATTGGCTCTATACCATTAGGAACTTTGTCCATCAATG
AAAACATTAAATGTAATTTTTCAGTTTCATTTCTCTTGATCATGCCTTGGCACTCAGCTAAGATAGTCTC
TTTAAATGATGTCACCAGGGCATTTACACAGCATTCCATGAGTGCTTCAACGGAGTTACATTCTCGTCTT
GTTTCTAAATAACGTAGTGCTCGTTTTTCTTCTTCTTTTAATTTAGCATCTGCATATTTCATATAATTCT
GTACACCATTTTGTTGTAAATACGAGGGTGCTTGTGTTCTATAAAATCTCTCTGTTGAATCAAGTATGCC
TTCT
